>Addgene plasmid #36786 | TAL2375 | depositor partial sequence | sequence record 45979 | TAL2375 sequence 1640 bps
GAACCTGACCCCAGACCAGGTAGTCGCAATCGCGAACAATAATGGGGGAAAGCAAGCCCTGGAAACCGTG
CAAAGGTTGTTGCCGGTCCTTTGTCAAGACCACGGCCTTACACCGGAGCAAGTCGTGGCCATTGCATCCC
ACGACGGTGGCAAACAGGCTCTTGAGACGGTTCAGAGACTTCTCCCAGTTCTCTGTCAAGCCCACGGGCT
GACTCCCGATCAAGTTGTAGCGATTGCGTCGAACATTGGAGGGAAACAAGCATTGGAGACTGTCCAACGG
CTCCTTCCCGTGTTGTGTCAAGCCCACGGTTTGACGCCTGCACAAGTGGTCGCCATCGCCTCGAATGGCG
GCGGTAAGCAGGCGCTGGAAACAGTACAGCGCCTGCTGCCTGTACTGTGCCAGGATCATGGACTGACCCC
AGACCAGGTAGTCGCAATCGCGTCACATGACGGGGGAAAGCAAGCCCTGGAAACCGTGCAAAGGTTGTTG
CCGGTCCTTTGTCAAGACCACGGCCTTACACCGGAGCAAGTCGTGGCCATTGCATCCCACGACGGTGGCA
AACAGGCTCTTGAGACGGTTCAGAGACTTCTCCCAGTTCTCTGTCAAGCCCACGGGCTGACTCCCGATCA
AGTTGTAGCGATTGCGTCGAACATTGGAGGGAAACAAGCATTGGAGACTGTCCAACGGCTCCTTCCCGTG
TTGTGTCAAGCCCACGGTTTGACGCCTGCACAAGTGGTCGCCATCGCCTCCAATATTGGCGGTAAGCAGG
CGCTGGAAACAGTACAGCGCCTGCTGCCTGTACTGTGCCAGGATCATGGACTGACCCCAGACCAGGTAGT
CGCAATCGCGTCGAACATTGGGGGAAAGCAAGCCCTGGAAACCGTGCAAAGGTTGTTGCCGGTCCTTTGT
CAAGACCACGGCCTTACACCGGAGCAAGTCGTGGCCATTGCATCCCACGACGGTGGCAAACAGGCTCTTG
AGACGGTTCAGAGACTTCTCCCAGTTCTCTGTCAAGCCCACGGGCTGACTCCCGATCAAGTTGTAGCGAT
TGCGTCGCATGACGGAGGGAAACAAGCATTGGAGACTGTCCAACGGCTCCTTCCCGTGTTGTGTCAAGCC
CACGGTTTGACGCCTGCACAAGTGGTCGCCATCGCCTCCAATATTGGCGGTAAGCAGGCGCTGGAAACAG
TACAGCGCCTGCTGCCTGTACTGTGCCAGGATCATGGACTGACCCCAGACCAGGTAGTCGCAATCGCGTC
GAACATTGGGGGAAAGCAAGCCCTGGAAACCGTGCAAAGGTTGTTGCCGGTCCTTTGTCAAGACCACGGC
CTTACACCGGAGCAAGTCGTGGCCATTGCAAGCAATGGGGGTGGCAAACAGGCTCTTGAGACGGTTCAGA
GACTTCTCCCAGTTCTCTGTCAAGCCCACGGGCTGACTCCCGATCAAGTTGTAGCGATTGCGAATAACAA
TGGAGGGAAACAAGCATTGGAGACTGTCCAACGGCTCCTTCCCGTGTTGTGTCAAGCCCACGGTTTGACG
CCTGCACAAGTGGTCGCCATCGCCAGCCATGATGGCGGTAAGCAGGCGCTGGAAACAGTACAGCGCCTGC
TGCCTGTACTGTGCCAGGATCATGGACTGA
