>Addgene plasmid #36786 | TAL2375 | addgene partial sequence | sequence record 48046 | CMV-F 5'-CGCAAATGGGCGGTAGGCGTG-3'
TTACTGGCTTATCGAAATTAATACGACTCACTATAGGGAGACCCAAGCTGGCTAGCACCATGGACTACAA
AGACCATGACGGTGATTATAAAGATCATGACATCGATTACAAGGATGACGATGACAAGATGGCCCCCAAG
AAGAAGAGGAAGGTGGGCATTCACCGCGGGGTACCTATGGTGGACTTGAGGACACTCGGTTATTCGCAAC
AGCAACAGGAGAAAATCAAGCCTAAGGTCAGGAGCACCGTCGCGCAACACCACGAGGCGCTTGTGGGGCA
TGGCTTCACTCATGCGCATATTGTCGCGCTTTCACAGCACCCTGCGGCGCTTGGGACGGTGGCTGTCAAA
TACCAAGATATGATTGCGGCCCTGCCCGAAGCCACGCACGAGGCAATTGTAGGGGTCGGTAAACAGTGGT
CGGGAGCGCGAGCACTTGAGGCGCTGCTGACTGTGGCGGGTGAGCTTAGGGGGCCTCCGCTCCAGCTCGA
CACCGGGCAGCTGCTGAAGATCGCGAAGAGAGGGGGAGTAACAGCGGTAGAGGCAGTGCACGCCTGGCGC
AATGCGCTCACCGGGGCCCCCTTGAACCTGACCCCAGACCAGGTAGTCGCAATCGCGAACAATAATGGGG
GAAAGCAAGCCCTGGAAACCGTGCAAAGGTTGTTGCCGGTCCTTTGTCAAGACCACGGCCTTACACCGGA
GCAAGTCGTGGCCATTGCATCCCACGACGGTGGCAAACAGGCTCTTGAGACGGTTCAGAGACTTCTCCCA
GTTCTCTGTCAAGCCCACGGGCTGACTCCCGATCAAGTTGTA
