>Addgene plasmid #36786 | TAL2375 | addgene partial sequence | sequence record 48048 | JDS-TALEN-F 5'-TAGGGGTCGGTAAACAGTGG-3'
TGCTGACTGTGGCGGGTGAGCTTAGGGGGCCTCCGCTCCAGCTCGACACCGGGCAGCTGCTGAAGATCGC
GAAGAGAGGGGGAGTAACAGCGGTAGAGGCAGTGCACGCCTGGCGCAATGCGCTCACCGGGGCCCCCTTG
AACCTGACCCCAGACCAGGTAGTCGCAATCGCGAACAATAATGGGGGAAAGCAAGCCCTGGAAACCGTGC
AAAGGTTGTTGCCGGTCCTTTGTCAAGACCACGGCCTTACACCGGAGCAAGTCGTGGCCATTGCATCCCA
CGACGGTGGCAAACAGGCTCTTGAGACGGTTCAGAGACTTCTCCCAGTTCTCTGTCAAGCCCACGGGCTG
ACTCCCGATCAAGTTGTAGCGATTGCGTCGAACATTGGAGGGAAACAAGCATTGGAGACTGTCCAACGGC
TCCTTCCCGTGTTGTGTCAAGCCCACGGTTTGACGCCTGCACAAGTGGTCGCCATCGCCTCGAATGGCGG
CGGTAAGCAGGCGCTGGAAACAGTACAGCGCCTGCTGCCTGTACTGTGCCAGGATCATGGACTGACCCCA
GACCAGGTAGTCGCAATCGCGTCACATGACGGGGGAAAGCAAGCCCTGGAAACCGTGCAAAGGTTGTTGC
CGGTCCTTTGTCAAGACCACGGCCTTACACCGGAGCAAGTCGTGGCCATTGCATCCCACGACGGTGGCAA
ACAGGCTCTTGAGACGGTTCAGAGACTTCTCCCAGTTCTCTGTCAAGCCCACGGGCTGACTCCCGATCAA
GTTGTAGCGATTGCGTCGAACATTGGAGGGAAACAAGCATTGGAGACTGTCCAACGGCTCCTTCCCGTGT
TG
