[The description below was written by a language model from this plasmid's Addgene catalogue record.]
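Description:
TAL2375 is a mammalian expression plasmid encoding the right-hand monomer of a TALEN pair directed against the human SETDB1 gene, which encodes a histone lysine methyltransferase also known as ESET or KMT1E. It is built on the JDS70 backbone (about 6.4 kb without insert), a TALEN acceptor vector. It is maintained in E. coli as a high-copy plasmid under ampicillin selection. The record does not name the replication origin, and no feature table is provided, so the finer layout of the backbone cannot be confirmed here.

The roughly 1.6 kb insert is an array of TAL effector repeats produced by the FLASH assembly method. It was cloned into the backbone through BsmBI sites that were destroyed in the process, as is typical of type IIS cloning, which yields seamless in-frame junctions. The backbone supplies an N-terminal 3X FLAG tag for detecting the protein and a C-terminal wild-type FokI nuclease domain. The complete open reading frame is therefore a FLAG-tagged TAL DNA-binding domain fused to FokI.

A CMV promoter drives expression in transfected mammalian cells. The vector type also indicates a T7 promoter, which allows in vitro transcription of mRNA. The use of a BGH reverse sequencing primer suggests a BGH polyadenylation region downstream of the coding sequence.

Because FokI cleaves only as a dimer, this construct is meant to be used with the matching left SETDB1 TALEN. Together the two monomers bind flanking half-sites and introduce a double-strand break at the locus, enabling targeted gene disruption or genome editing. The depositor specifies the target binding site and recommends a diagnostic restriction digest to verify the plasmid before use.
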