Addgene plasmid #36786: TAL2375
Depositing lab: Keith Joung. Depositing organization: Massachusetts General Hospital. Publication: FLASH assembly of TALENs for high-throughput genome editing. Reyon D, Tsai SQ, Khayter C, Foden JA, Sander JD, Joung JK. Nat Biotechnol. 2012 Apr 8. doi: 10.1038/nbt.2170. PubMed 22484455.
Backbone
  Vector backbone: JDS70
  Backbone manufacturer: Joung lab (Addgene Plasmid # 32285)
  Backbone size w/o insert (bp): 6447
  Vector type: Mammalian, T7 for in vitro mRNA synthesis
Growth in bacteria
  Bacterial resistance: Ampicillin, 100 μg/mL
  Growth temperature: 37°C
  Growth strain: XL1 Blue
  Copy number: High Copy
Gene/Insert
  Gene/Insert name: SETDB1-TALEN_Right (alt name: SETDB1)
  Species: H. sapiens (human)
  Insert size (bp): 1640
  Entrez Gene: Setdb1 (a.k.a. ESET, KMT1E, mKIAA0067)
  Promoter: CMV
  Tag / fusion protein: 3X Flag (N terminal on backbone); WT FOKI (C terminal on backbone)
  Cloning method: Restriction Enzyme; 5′ cloning site BsmBI (destroyed during cloning); 3′ cloning site BsmBI (destroyed during cloning)
  Sequencing primers: 5′ CMV-F; 3′ BGH-rev
Terms and licenses: Academic/Nonprofit Terms; Industry Terms: Not Available to Industry
Depositor comments: Target binding site: TGCATCCAAACCAATGCA It is strongly recommended that users perform a diagnostic digest to verify this plasmid prior to use. For example, a double digest of the plasmid with BamHI and KpnI should result in two bands at 2.2kb and 5.9kb.
How to cite: TAL2375 was a gift from Keith Joung (Addgene plasmid # 36786 ; http://n2t.net/addgene:36786 ; RRID:Addgene_36786)
